Addgene plasmid #192642: pCK364.306
Purpose: Expresses dSpRY and MCP-SoxS(R93A/S101A) and scRNA J306 on p15A-CmR
Depositing lab: Jesse Zalatan. Depositing organization: University of Washington. Publication: Expanding the Scope of Bacterial CRISPR Activation with PAM-Flexible dCas9 Variants. Kiattisewee C, Karanjia AV, Legut M, Daniloski Z, Koplik SE, Nelson J, Kleinstiver BP, Sanjana NE, Carothers JM, Zalatan JG. ACS Synth Biol. 2022 Nov 15. doi: 10.1021/acssynbio.2c00405. PubMed 36378874.
Backbone
  Vector backbone: pCK341 (Addgene #192640)
  Backbone manufacturer: Jesse Zalatan
  Backbone size w/o insert (bp): 1726
  Total vector size (bp): 8073
  Vector type: CRISPR, Synthetic Biology
Growth in bacteria
  Bacterial resistance: Chloramphenicol, 25 μg/mL
  Growth temperature: 37°C
  Growth strain: DH5alpha
  Copy number: Low Copy
Gene/Insert
  Gene/Insert name: J306 scRNA (alt name: TTGTGTCCAGAACGCTCCGT)
  Species: Synthetic
  Insert size (bp): 731
  Promoter: BBa_J23119
  Cloning method: Gibson Cloning
  Sequencing primers: 5′ caagagattacgcgcagacc; 3′ ctggatttgttcagaacgctc
Terms and licenses: Academic/Nonprofit Terms; Industry Terms: Not Available to Industry
How to cite: pCK364.306 was a gift from Jesse Zalatan (Addgene plasmid # 192642 ; http://n2t.net/addgene:192642 ; RRID:Addgene_192642)
