[The description below was written by a language model from this plasmid's Addgene catalogue record and pLannotate feature annotations shown in this document.]
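Description:
pCK364.306 is an 8,073 bp bacterial CRISPR activation (CRISPRa) plasmid that carries all three components of the system on a single p15A-origin, chloramphenicol-resistant backbone derived from pCK341. The p15A origin gives low-to-medium copy number in E. coli and is compatible with ColE1-type plasmids, so a separate reporter or target plasmid can be maintained alongside it. Selection relies on the cat gene, which is driven by its own promoter and followed by a lambda t0 terminator.

The largest element is a catalytically dead S. pyogenes Cas9 coding sequence. The annotation software labels it a dCas9 fragment, and the catalogue entry identifies it as dSpRY, a PAM-flexible variant that relaxes the usual NGG requirement. It is followed by rrnB T1 and T7Te terminators; its promoter is not identified in the feature table, although a native S. pyogenes tracrRNA-like segment is annotated upstream on the opposite strand. A second cassette encodes the MS2 coat protein (MCP) fused to the E. coli transcriptional activator SoxS, which the record says carries the R93A and S101A substitutions. A short match to the lacIq promoter lies just upstream. The third cassette uses the strong constitutive BBa_J23119 promoter to express the J306 scaffold RNA (scRNA), a guide RNA whose scaffold is extended with an MS2 stem loop, ending in an rrnB T1 terminator.

In cells, dSpRY is directed by the scRNA to the synthetic J306 target site, and the MS2 hairpin recruits MCP-SoxS to activate transcription from a nearby promoter. The small RSF ori, capTEV and 5S rRNA hits are probably incidental annotation matches. The associated work used such constructs to broaden the range of targetable sites for bacterial CRISPRa.
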