Features (pLannotate 1.2.2; 19 found; start..end, strand, type, name):
    181..259     -  misc_RNA       tracrRNA: trans-activating CRISPR RNA for the Streptococcus pyogenes CRISPR/Cas9 system
    555..4659    +  CDS            dCas9 (fragment): catalytically dead mutant of the Cas9 endonuclease from the Streptococcus pyogenes Type II CRISPR/Cas system RNA-guided DNA-binding protein that lacks endonuclease activity due to the D10A mutation in the RuvC catalytic domain and the H840A mutation in the HNH catalytic domain
   4685..4756    +  terminator     rrnB T1 terminator: transcription terminator T1 from the E. coli rrnB gene
   4772..4799    +  terminator     T7Te terminator: phage T7 early transcription terminator
   4811..4845    +  promoter       lacIq promoter (fragment): lacI (mutant); In the lacIq allele, a single base change in the promoter boosts expression of the lacI gene about 10-fold.
   4923..5270    +  CDS            CAPSD_BPMS2 (fragment): Experimental evidence at protein level: Swiss-Prot protein existence level 1. Acts as a translational repressor of viral replicase synthesis late in infection. This latter function is the result of capsid protein interaction with an RNA hairpin which contains the replicase ribosome-binding site. From Escherichia phage MS2 (Bacteriophage MS2).
   5286..5606    +  CDS            soxS: SOXS_ECOLI - Experimental evidence at protein level: Swiss-Prot protein existence level 1. Transcriptional activator of the superoxide response regulon of E.coli that includes at least 10 genes such as sodA, nfo, zwf and micF. Binds the DNA sequence 5'-GCACN(7)CAA-3'. It also facilitates the subsequent binding of RNA polymerase to the micF and the nfo promoters. From Escherichia coli (strain K12).
   5666..5721    -  rep_origin     RSF ori (fragment): Plasmids containing the RSF 1030 origin of replication can be propagated in E. coli cells that contain additional plasmids with compatible origins.
   5809..6354    -  rep_origin     p15A ori: Plasmids containing the medium-copy-number p15A origin of replication can be propagated in E. coli cells that contain a second plasmid with the ColE1 origin.
   6462..6496    +  promoter       J23119(SpeI) promoter: bacterial promoter (Registry of Standard Biological Parts BBa J23119) modified to end with an SpeI site
   6517..6581    +  misc_RNA       gRNA scaffold (fragment): guide RNA scaffold for the Streptococcus pyogenes CRISPR/Cas9 system
   6580..6598    +  misc_RNA       MS2 stem loop: stem loop that binds the bacteriophage MS2 coat protein
   6666..6683    +  CDS            capTEV™ (fragment): composite tag for in vivo biotinylation, TEV protease cleavage, and 6xHis tagging
   6790..6905    +  ncRNA          5S rRNA: Accession: RF00001 - 5S ribosomal RNA
   6909..6955    +  terminator     rrnB T1 terminator: transcription terminator T1 from the E. coli rrnB gene
   7003..7131    -  rep_origin     RSF ori (fragment): Plasmids containing the RSF 1030 origin of replication can be propagated in E. coli cells that contain additional plasmids with compatible origins.
   7173..7267    -  terminator     lambda t0 terminator: transcription terminator from phage lambda
   7291..7947    -  CDS            cat: CAT_ECOLX - Experimental evidence at protein level: Swiss-Prot protein existence level 1. This enzyme is an effector of chloramphenicol resistance in bacteria. From Escherichia coli. This protein is used as a marker in many commonly used cloning vectors, such as pACYC184.
   7948..8050    -  promoter       cat promoter: promoter of the E. coli cat gene encoding chloramphenicol acetyltransferase
>Addgene plasmid #192642 | pCK364.306 | addgene full sequence | sequence record 381520 | Addgene NGS Result
GACGTCTTAAGTTACGAAATCATCCTGTGGAGCTTAGTAGGTTTAGCAAGATGGCAGCGCCTAAATGTAG
AATGATAAAAGGATTAAGAGATTAATTTCCCTAAAAATGATAAAACAAGCGTTTTGAAAGCGCTTGTTTT
TTTGGTTTGCAGTCAGAGTAGAATAGAAGTATCAAAAAAAGCACCGACTCGGTGCCACTTTTTCAAGTTG
ATAACGGACTAGCCTTATTTTAACTTGCTATGCTGTTTTGAATGGTTCCAACAAGATTATTTTATAACTT
TTATAACAAATAATCAAGGAGAAATTCAAAGAAATTTATCAGCCATAAAACAATACTTAATACTATAGAA
TGATAACAAAATAAACTACTTTTTAAAAGAATTTTGTGTTATAATCTATTTATTATTAAGTATTGGGTAA
TATTTTTTGAAGAGATATTTTGAAAAAGAAAAATTAAAGCATATTAAACTAATTTCGGAGGTCATTAAAA
CTATTATTGAAATCATCAAACTCATTATGGATTTAATTTAAACTTTTTATTTTAGGAGGCAAAAATGGAT
AAGAAATACTCAATAGGCTTAGCTATCGGCACAAATAGCGTCGGATGGGCGGTGATCACTGATGAATATA
AGGTTCCGTCTAAAAAGTTCAAGGTTCTGGGAAATACAGACCGCCACAGTATCAAAAAAAATCTTATAGG
GGCTCTTTTATTTGACAGTGGAGAGACAGCGGAACGTACTCGTCTCAAACGGACAGCTCGTAGAAGGTAT
ACACGTCGGAAGAATCGTATTTGTTATCTACAGGAGATTTTTTCAAATGAGATGGCGAAAGTAGATGATA
GTTTCTTTCATCGACTTGAAGAGTCTTTTTTGGTGGAAGAAGACAAGAAGCATGAACGTCATCCTATTTT
TGGAAATATAGTAGATGAAGTTGCTTATCATGAGAAATATCCAACTATCTATCATCTGCGAAAAAAATTG
GTAGATTCTACTGATAAAGCGGATTTGCGCTTAATCTATTTGGCCTTAGCGCATATGATTAAGTTTCGTG
GTCATTTTTTGATTGAGGGAGATTTAAATCCTGATAATAGTGATGTGGACAAACTATTTATCCAGTTGGT
ACAAACCTACAATCAATTATTTGAAGAAAACCCTATTAACGCAAGTGGAGTAGATGCTAAAGCGATTCTT
TCTGCACGATTGAGTAAATCAAGACGATTAGAAAATCTCATTGCTCAGCTCCCCGGTGAGAAGAAAAATG
GCTTATTTGGGAATCTCATTGCTTTGTCATTGGGTTTGACCCCTAATTTTAAATCAAATTTTGATTTGGC
AGAAGATGCTAAATTACAGCTTTCAAAAGATACTTACGATGATGATTTAGATAATTTATTGGCGCAAATT
GGAGATCAATATGCTGATTTGTTTTTGGCAGCTAAGAATTTATCAGATGCTATTTTACTTTCAGATATCC
TAAGAGTAAATACTGAAATAACTAAGGCTCCCCTATCAGCTTCAATGATTAAACGCTACGATGAACATCA
TCAAGACTTGACTCTTTTAAAAGCTTTAGTTCGACAACAACTTCCAGAAAAGTATAAAGAAATCTTTTTT
GATCAATCAAAAAACGGATATGCAGGTTATATTGATGGGGGAGCTAGCCAAGAAGAATTTTATAAATTTA
TCAAACCAATTTTAGAAAAAATGGATGGTACTGAGGAATTATTGGTGAAACTAAATCGTGAAGATTTGCT
GCGCAAGCAACGGACCTTTGACAACGGCTCTATTCCCCATCAAATTCACTTGGGTGAGCTGCATGCTATT
TTGAGAAGACAAGAAGACTTTTATCCATTTTTAAAAGACAATCGTGAGAAGATTGAAAAAATCTTGACTT
TTCGAATTCCTTATTATGTTGGTCCATTGGCGCGTGGCAATAGTCGTTTTGCATGGATGACTCGGAAGTC
TGAAGAAACAATTACCCCATGGAATTTTGAAGAAGTTGTCGATAAAGGTGCTTCAGCTCAATCATTTATT
GAACGCATGACAAACTTTGATAAAAATCTTCCAAATGAAAAAGTACTACCAAAACATAGTTTGCTTTATG
AGTATTTTACGGTTTATAACGAATTGACAAAGGTCAAATATGTTACTGAAGGAATGCGAAAACCAGCATT
TCTTTCAGGTGAACAGAAGAAAGCCATTGTTGATTTACTCTTCAAAACAAATCGAAAAGTAACCGTTAAG
CAATTAAAAGAAGATTATTTCAAAAAAATAGAATGTTTTGATAGTGTTGAAATTTCAGGAGTTGAAGATA
GATTTAATGCTTCATTAGGTACCTACCATGATTTGCTAAAAATTATTAAAGATAAAGATTTTTTGGATAA
TGAAGAAAATGAAGATATCTTAGAGGATATTGTTTTAACATTGACCTTATTTGAAGATAGGGAGATGATT
GAGGAAAGACTTAAAACATATGCTCACCTCTTTGATGATAAGGTGATGAAACAGCTTAAACGTCGCCGTT
ATACTGGTTGGGGACGTTTGTCTCGAAAATTGATTAATGGTATTAGGGATAAGCAATCTGGCAAAACAAT
ATTAGATTTTTTGAAATCAGATGGTTTTGCCAATCGCAATTTTATGCAGCTGATCCATGATGATAGTTTG
ACATTTAAAGAAGACATTCAAAAAGCACAAGTGTCTGGACAAGGCGATAGTTTACATGAACATATTGCAA
ATTTAGCTGGTAGCCCTGCTATTAAAAAAGGTATTTTACAGACTGTAAAAGTTGTTGATGAATTGGTCAA
AGTAATGGGGCGGCATAAGCCAGAAAATATCGTTATTGAAATGGCACGTGAAAATCAGACAACTCAAAAG
GGCCAGAAAAATTCGCGAGAGCGTATGAAACGAATCGAAGAAGGTATCAAAGAATTAGGAAGTCAGATTC
TTAAAGAGCATCCTGTTGAAAATACTCAATTGCAAAATGAAAAGCTCTATCTCTATTATCTCCAAAATGG
AAGAGACATGTATGTGGACCAAGAATTAGATATTAATCGTTTAAGTGATTATGATGTCGATGCGATTGTT
CCACAAAGTTTCCTTAAAGACGATTCAATAGACAATAAGGTCTTAACGCGTTCTGATAAAAATCGTGGTA
AATCGGATAACGTTCCAAGTGAAGAAGTAGTCAAAAAGATGAAAAACTATTGGAGACAACTTCTAAACGC
CAAGTTAATCACTCAACGTAAGTTTGATAATTTAACGAAAGCTGAACGTGGAGGTTTGAGTGAACTTGAT
AAAGCTGGTTTTATCAAACGCCAATTGGTTGAAACTCGCCAAATCACTAAGCATGTGGCACAAATTTTGG
ATAGTCGCATGAATACTAAATACGATGAAAATGATAAACTTATTCGAGAGGTTAAAGTGATTACCTTAAA
ATCTAAATTAGTTTCTGACTTCCGAAAAGATTTCCAATTCTATAAAGTACGTGAGATTAACAATTACCAT
CATGCCCATGATGCGTATCTAAATGCCGTCGTTGGAACTGCTTTGATTAAGAAATATCCAAAACTTGAAT
CGGAGTTTGTCTATGGTGATTATAAAGTTTATGATGTTCGTAAAATGATTGCTAAGTCTGAGCAAGAAAT
AGGCAAAGCAACCGCAAAATATTTCTTTTACTCTAATATCATGAACTTCTTCAAAACAGAAATTACACTT
GCAAATGGAGAGATTCGCAAACGCCCTCTAATCGAAACTAATGGGGAAACTGGAGAAATTGTCTGGGATA
AAGGGCGAGATTTTGCCACAGTGCGCAAAGTATTGTCCATGCCCCAAGTCAATATTGTCAAGAAAACAGA
AGTACAGACAGGCGGATTCTCCAAGGAGTCAATTCGTCCAAAAAGAAATTCGGACAAGCTTATTGCTCGT
AAAAAAGACTGGGATCCAAAAAAATATGGTGGTTTTCTGTGGCCAACGGTAGCTTATTCAGTCCTAGTGG
TTGCTAAGGTGGAAAAAGGGAAATCGAAGAAGTTAAAATCCGTTAAAGAGTTACTAGGGATCACAATTAT
GGAAAGAAGTTCCTTTGAAAAAAATCCGATTGACTTTTTAGAAGCTAAAGGATATAAGGAAGTTAAAAAA
GACTTAATCATTAAACTACCTAAATATAGTCTTTTTGAGTTAGAAAACGGTCGTAAACGGATGCTGGCTA
GTGCCAAACAGTTACAAAAAGGAAATGAGCTGGCTCTGCCAAGCAAATATGTGAATTTTTTATATTTAGC
TAGTCATTATGAAAAGTTGAAGGGTAGTCCAGAAGATAACGAACAAAAACAATTGTTTGTGGAGCAGCAT
AAGCATTATTTAGATGAGATTATTGAGCAAATCAGTGAATTTTCTAAGCGTGTTATTTTAGCAGATGCCA
ATTTAGATAAAGTTCTTAGTGCATATAACAAACATAGAGACAAACCAATACGTGAACAAGCAGAAAATAT
TATTCATTTATTTACGTTGACGCGTCTTGGAGCTCCCCGTGCTTTTAAATATTTTGATACAACAATTGAT
CCGAAACAGTATCGTTCTACAAAAGAAGTTTTAGATGCCACTCTTATCCATCAATCCATCACTGGTCTTT
ATGAAACACGCATTGATTTGAGTCAGCTAGGAGGTGACTAACTCGAGTAAGGATCTCCAGGCATCAAATA
AAACGAAAGGCTCAGTCGAAAGACTGGGCCTTTCGTTTTATCTGTTGTTTGTCGGTGAACGCTCTCTACT
AGAGTCACACTGGCTCACCTTCGGGTGGGCCTTTCTGCGTTTATACCTAGAGCGCCCGGAAGAGAGTCAA
TTCAGGGTGGTGAATCTGCAGTTTACGGCTAGCTCAGCCCTAGGTATTATGCTAGCGAATTCATTAAAGA
GGAGAAAGGTACCATGGGGCCCGCTTCTAACTTTACTCAGTTCGTTCTCGTCGACAATGGCGGAACTGGC
GACGTGACTGTCGCCCCAAGCAACTTCGCTAACGGGATCGCTGAATGGATCAGCTCTAACTCGCGTTCAC
AGGCTTACAAAGTAACCTGTAGCGTTCGTCAGAGCTCTGCGCAGAATCGCAAATACACCATCAAAGTCGA
GGTGCCTAAAGGCGCCTGGCGTTCGTACTTAAATATGGAACTAACCATTCCAATTTTCGCCACGAATTCC
GACTGCGAGCTTATTGTTAAGGCAATGCAAGGTCTCCTAAAAGATGGAAACCCGATTCCCTCAGCAATCG
CAGCAAACTCCGGCATCTACGGTGGCGGAGGTAGCATGTCCCATCAGAAAATTATTCAGGATCTTATCGC
ATGGATTGACGAGCATATTGACCAGCCGCTTAACATTGATGTAGTCGCAAAAAAATCAGGCTATTCAAAG
TGGTACTTGCAACGAATGTTCCGCACGGTGACGCATCAGACGCTTGGCGATTACATTCGCCAACGCCGCC
TGTTACTGGCCGCCGTTGAGTTGCGCACCACCGAGCGTCCGATTTTTGATATCGCAATGGACCTGGGTTA
TGTCTCGCAGCAGACCTTCTCCCGCGTTTTCGCGCGGCAGTTTGATCGCACTCCCGCGGATTATCGCCAC
CGCCTGTAAGCGGCCGCCACGCAAAAAACCCCGCTTCGGCGGGGTTTTTTCGCCCTAGGGATATATTCCG
CTTCCTCGCTCACTGACTCGCTACGCTCGGTCGTTCGACTGCGGCGAGCGGAAATGGCTTACGAACGGGG
CGGAGATTTCCTGGAAGATGCCAGGAAGATACTTAACAGGGAAGTGAGAGGGCCGCGGCAAAGCCGTTTT
TCCATAGGCTCCGCCCCCCTGACAAGCATCACGAAATCTGACGCTCAAATCAGTGGTGGCGAAACCCGAC
AGGACTATAAAGATACCAGGCGTTTCCCCCTGGCGGCTCCCTCGTGCGCTCTCCTGTTCCTGCCTTTCGG
TTTACCGGTGTCATTCCGCTGTTATGGCCGCGTTTGTCTCATTCCACGCCTGACACTCAGTTCCGGGTAG
GCAGTTCGCTCCAAGCTGGACTGTATGCACGAACCCCCCGTTCAGTCCGACCGCTGCGCCTTATCCGGTA
ACTATCGTCTTGAGTCCAACCCGGAAAGACATGCAAAAGCACCACTGGCAGCAGCCACTGGTAATTGATT
TAGAGGAGTTAGTCTTGAAGTCATGCGCCGGTTAAGGCTAAACTGAAAGGACAAGTTTTGGTGACTGCGC
TCCTCCAAGCCAGTTACCTCGGTTCAAAGAGTTGGTAGCTCAGAGAACCTTCGAAAAACCGCCCTGCAAG
GCGGTTTTTTCGTTTTCAGAGCAAGAGATTACGCGCAGACCAAAACGATCTCAAGAAGATCATCTTATTA
ATCAGATAAAATATTTCTAGATTTCAGTGCAATTTATCTCTTCAAATGTAGCACCTGAAGTCAGCCCCAT
ACGATATAAGTTGTTACTAGATTGACAGCTAGCTCAGTCCTAGGTATAATACTAGTTTGTGTCCAGAACG
CTCCGTGTTTTAGAGCTAGAAATAGCAAGTTAAAATAAGGCTAGTCCGTTATCAACTTGAAAAAGTGGCA
CATGAGGATCACCCATGTGCTTTTTTTGAAGCTTGGGCCCGAACAAAAACTCATCTCAGAAGAGGATCTG
AATAGCGCCGTCGACCATCATCATCATCATCATTGAGTTTAAACGGTCTCCAGCTTGGCTGTTTTGGCGG
ATGAGAGAAGATTTTCAGCCTGATACAGATTAAATCAGAACGCAGAAGCGGTCTGATAAAACAGAATTTG
CCTGGCGGCAGTAGCGCGGTGGTCCCACCTGACCCCATGCCGAACTCAGAAGTGAAACGCCGTAGCGCCG
ATGGTAGTGTGGGGTCTCCCCATGCGAGAGTAGGGAACTGCCAGGCATCAAATAAAACGAAAGGCTCAGT
CGAAAGACTGGGCCTTTCGTTTTATCTGTTGTTTGTCGGTGAACTGGATCCTTACTCGAGTCTAGACTGC
AGGCTTCCTCGCTCACTGACTCGCTGCGCTCGGTCGTTCGGCTGCGGCGAGCGGTATCAGCTCACTCAAA
GGCGGTAATACGGTTATCCACAGAATCAGGGGATAACGCAGGAAAGAACATGTGAGCAAAAGGCCAGCAA
AAGGCCAGGAACCGTAAAAAACTAGTGCTTGGATTCTCACCAATAAAAAACGCCCGGCGGCAACCGAGCG
TTCTGAACAAATCCAGATGGAGTTCTGAGGTCATTACTGGATCTATCAACAGGAGTCCAAGCGAGCTCGA
TATCAAATTACGCCCCGCCCTGCCACTCATCGCAGTACTGTTGTAATTCATTAAGCATTCTGCCGACATG
GAAGCCATCACAAACGGCATGATGAACCTGAATCGCCAGCGGCATCAGCACCTTGTCGCCTTGCGTATAA
TATTTGCCCATGGTGAAAACGGGGGCGAAGAAGTTGTCCATATTGGCCACGTTTAAATCAAAACTGGTGA
AACTCACCCAGGGATTGGCTGAGACGAAAAACATATTCTCAATAAACCCTTTAGGGAAATAGGCCAGGTT
TTCACCGTAACACGCCACATCTTGCGAATATATGTGTAGAAACTGCCGGAAATCGTCGTGGTATTCACTC
CAGAGCGATGAAAACGTTTCAGTTTGCTCATGGAAAACGGTGTAACAAGGGTGAACACTATCCCATATCA
CCAGCTCACCGTCTTTCATTGCCATACGAAATTCCGGATGAGCATTCATCAGGCGGGCAAGAATGTGAAT
AAAGGCCGGATAAAACTTGTGCTTATTTTTCTTTACGGTCTTTAAAAAGGCCGTAATATCCAGCTGAACG
GTCTGGTTATAGGTACATTGAGCAACTGACTGAAATGCCTCAAAATGTTCTTTACGATGCCATTGGGATA
TATCAACGGTGGTATATCCAGTGATTTTTTTCTCCATTTTAGCTTCCTTAGCTCCTGAAAATCTCGATAA
CTCAAAAAATACGCCCGGTAGTGATCTTATTTCATTATGGTGAAAGTTGGAACCTCTTACGTGCCGATCA
ACGTCTCATTTTCGCCAGATATC
